>Addgene plasmid #244197 | L4437 x6TRE (cJun and AP-1) Ben DsRed-Express2 in TUPV1 | addgene full sequence | sequence record 489481 | Addgene NGS Result
GACGGATCGGGAGATCGAAGACGGTGCCAAGGTCTTGACAAACGAGTGCTAGTACAAGATCTGCGAGTGA
GTCATCAAGCACTGAGTCATCAAGCACTGAGTCATCAAGCACTGAGTCATCAAGCACTGAGTCATCAAGC
ACTGAGTCATCAAGCACTCTAGAGGGTATATAATGGGGGCCACTAGTCTACTACCAGAGCTCATCGCTAG
CGCCACCATGGATAGCACTGAGAACGTCATCAAGCCCTTCATGCGCTTCAAGGTGCACATGGAGGGCTCC
GTGAACGGCCACGAGTTCGAGATCGAGGGCGAGGGCGAGGGCAAGCCCTACGAGGGCACCCAGACCGCCA
AGCTCCAGGTGACCAAGGGCGGCCCCCTGCCCTTCGCCTGGGACATCCTGTCCCCCCAGTTCCAGTACGG
CTCCAAGGTGTACGTGAAGCACCCCGCCGACATCCCCGACTACAAGAAGCTGTCCTTCCCCGAGGGCTTC
AAGTGGGAGCGCGTGATGAACTTCGAGGACGGCGGCGTGGTGACCGTGACCCAGGACTCCTCCCTCCAGG
ACGGCACCTTCATCTACCACGTGAAGTTCATCGGCGTGAACTTCCCCTCCGACGGCCCCGTAATGCAGAA
GAAAACTCTGGGCTGGGAGCCCTCCACCGAGCGCCTGTACCCCCGCGACGGCGTGCTGAAGGGCGAGATC
CACAAGGCGCTGAAGCTGAAGGGCGGCGGCCACTACCTGGTGGAGTTCAAGTCAATCTACATGGCCAAGA
AGCCCGTGAAGCTGCCCGGCTACTACTACGTGGACTCCAAGCTGGACATCACCTCCCACAACGAGGACTA
CACCGTGGTGGAGCAGTACGAGCGCGCCGAGGCCCGCCACCACCTGTTCCAGTAGGCGGCCGCTCGAGTC
TAGAGGGCCCGTTTAAACCCGCTGATCAGCCTCGACTGTGCCTTCTAGTTGCCAGCCATCTGTTGTTTGC
CCCTCCCCCGTGCCTTCCTTGACCCTGGAAGGTGCCACTCCCACTGTCCTTTCCTAATAAAATGAGGAAA
TTGCATCGCATTGTCTGAGTAGGTGTCATTCTATTCTGGGGGGTGGGGTGGGGCAGGACAGCAAGGGGGA
GGATTGGGAAGTCAATAGCAGGCATGCTGGGGATGCGGTGGGCTCTATGGCTTCTGAGGCAGGTCGAGGG
TACATGCGCCTTACTCCTTGTGAGCGCATCGCGATAAGCTCTAGAGGGACAGCCCCCCCCCAAAGCCCCC
AGGGATGTAATTACGTCCCTCCCCCGCTAGGGGGCAGCAGCGAGCCGCCCGGGGCTCCGCTCCGGTCCGG
CGCTCCCCCCGCATCCCCGAGCCGGCAGCGTGCGGGGACAGCCCGGGCACGGGGAAGGTGGCACGGGATC
GCTTTCCTCTGAACGCTTCTCGCTGCTCTTTGAGCCTGCAGACACCTGGGGGGATACGGGGAAAAAGCTT
TAGGCTGAAAGAGAGATTTAGAATGACAGAATCATAGAACGGCCTGCGTACGGATGGGGCTCTAGCTCTA
GAGCTTGATATCGAATTCCTGCAGCCCCGCTAGAGGGACAGCCCCCCCCCAAAGCCCCCAGGGATGTAAT
TACGTCCCTCCCCCGCTAGGGGGCAGCAGCGAGCCGCCCGGGGCTCCGCTCCGGTCCGGCGCTCCCCCCG
CATCCCCGAGCCGGCAGCGTGCGGGGACAGCCCGGGCACGGGGAAGGTGGCACGGGATCGCTTTCCTCTG
AACGCTTCTCGCTGCTCTTTGAGCCTGCAGACACCTGGGGGGATACGGGGAAAAAGCTTTAGGCTGAAAG
AGAGATTTAGAATGACAGAATCATAGAACGGCCTGGGCGCGCCTGGTGGCGAACGATCAACAGACGGGAG
AGGGCAAAAGTCTTCGCTGACAGCGACCGGACTCTAGGGGGTATCCCC
[124 nt withheld, positions 1939-2062]
C
[91 nt withheld, positions 2064-2154]
A
[49 nt withheld, positions 2156-2204]
CCTTTGACGTTGGAGTCCACGTTCTTT
[37 nt withheld, positions 2232-2268]
ACCCTATCTCGGTCTATTCTTTTGATTTATAAGGGATTTTGCCGATTTCGGCCTATTGGTTAAAAAATGA
GCTGATTTAACAAAAATTTAACGCGAATTAATTCTGTGGAATGTGTGTCAGTTAGGCTCAATTAGTCAGC
AACCATAGTCCCGCCCCTAACTCCGCCCATCCCGCCCCTAACTCCGCCCAGTTCCGCCCATTCTCCGCCC
CATGGCTGACTAATTTTTTTTATTTATGCAGAGGCCGAGGCCGCCTCTGCCTCTGAGCTATTCCAGAAGT
AGTGAGGAGGCTTTTTTGGAGGCCTAGGCTTTTGCAAAAAGCTCCCGGGAGCTTGTATATCCATTTTCGG
AGGTTGGGCTTCGGAATCGTTTTCCGGGACGCCGGCTGGATGATCCTCCAGCGCGGGGATCTCATGCTGG
AGTTCTTCGCCCACCCCAACTTGTTTATTGCAGCTTATAATGGTTACAAATAAAGCAATAGCATCACAAA
TTTCACAAATAAAGCATTTTTTTCACTGCATTCTAGTTGTGGTTTGTCCAAACTCATCAATGTATCTTAT
CATGTCTGTATACCGTCGACCTCTAGCTAGAGCTTGGCGTAATCATGGTCATAGCTGTTTCCTGTGTGAA
ATTGTTATCCGCTCACAATTCCACACAACATACGAGCCGGAAGCATAAAGTGTAAAGCCTGGGGTGCCTA
ATGAGTGAGCTAACTCACATTAATTGCGTTGCGCTCACTGCCCGCTTTCCAGTCGGGAAACCTGTCGTGC
CAGCTGCATTAATGAATCGGCCAACGCGCGGGGAGAGGCGGTTTGCGTATTGGGCGCTCTTCCGCTTCCT
CGCTCACTGACTCGCTGCGCTCGGTCGTTCGGCTGCGGCGAGCGGTATCAGCTCACTCAAAGGCGGTAAT
ACGGTTATCCACAGAATCAGGGGATAACGCAGGAAAGAACATGTGAGCAAAAGGCCAGCAAAAGGCCAGG
AACCGTAAAAAGGCCGCGTTGCTGGCGTTTTTCCATAGGCTCCGCCCCCCTGACGAGCATCACAAAAATC
GACGCTCAAGTCAGAGGTGGCGAAACCCGACAGGACTATAAAGATACCAGGCGTTTCCCCCTGGAAGCTC
CCTCGTGCGCTCTCCTGTTCCGACCCTGCCGCTTACCGGATACCTGTCCGCCTTTCTCCCTTCGGGAAGC
GTGGCGCTTTCTCATAGCTCACGCTGTAGGTATCTCAGTTCGGTGTAGGTCGTTCGCTCCAAGCTGGGCT
GTGTGCACGAACCCCCCGTTCAGCCCGACCGCTGCGCCTTATCCGGTAACTATCGTCTTGAGTCCAACCC
GGTAAGACACGACTTATCGCCACTGGCAGCAGCCACTGGTAACAGGATTAGCAGAGCGAGGTATGTAGGC
GGTGCTACAGAGTTCTTGAAGTGGTGGCCTAACTACGGCTACACTAGAAGAACAGTATTTGGTATCTGCG
CTCTGCTGAAGCCAGTTACCTTCGGAAAAAGAGTTGGTAGCTCTTGATCCGGCAAACAAACCACCGCTGG
TAGCGGTGGTTTTTTTGTTTGCAAGCAGCAGATTACGCGCAGAAAAAAAGGATCTCAAGAAGATCCTTTG
ATCTTTTCTACGGGGTCTGACGCTCAGTGGAACGAAAACTCACGTTAAGGGATTTTGGTCATGAGATTAT
CAAAAAGGATCTTCACCTAGATCCTTTTAAATTAAAAATGAAGTTTTAAATCAATCTAAAGTATATATGA
GTAAACTTGGTCTGACAGTTACCAATGCTTAATCAGTGAGGCACCTATCTCAGCGATCTGTCTATTTCGT
TCATCCATAGTTGCCTGACTCCCCGTCGTGTAGATAACTACGATACGGGAGGGCTTACCATCTGGCCCCA
GTGCTGCAATGATACCGCGAGATCCACGCTCACCGGCTCCAGATTTATCAGCAATAAACCAGCCAGCCGG
AAGGGCCGAGCGCAGAAGTGGTCCTGCAACTTTATCCGCCTCCATCCAGTCTATTAATTGTTGCCGGGAA
GCTAGAGTAAGTAGTTCGCCAGTTAATAGTTTGCGCAACGTTGTTGCCATTGCTACAGGCATCGTGGTGT
CACGCTCGTCGTTTGGTATGGCTTCATTCAGCTCCGGTTCCCAACGATCAAGGCGAGTTACATGATCCCC
CATGTTGTGCAAAAAAGCGGTTAGCTCCTTCGGTCCTCCGATCGTTGTCAGAAGTAAGTTGGCCGCAGTG
TTATCACTCATGGTTATGGCAGCACTGCATAATTCTCTTACTGTCATGCCATCCGTAAGATGCTTTTCTG
TGACTGGTGAGTACTCAACCAAGTCATTCTGAGAATAGTGTATGCGGCGACCGAGTTGCTCTTGCCCGGC
GTCAATACGGGATAATACCGCGCCACATAGCAGAACTTTAAAAGTGCTCATCATTGGAAAACGTTCTTCG
GGGCGAAAACTCTCAAGGATCTTACCGCTGTTGAGATCCAGTTCGATGTAACCCACTCGTGCACCCAACT
GATCTTCAGCATCTTTTACTTTCACCAGCGTTTCTGGGTGAGCAAAAACAGGAAGGCAAAATGCCGCAAA
AAAGGGAATAAGGGCGACACGGAAATGTTGAATACTCATACTCTTCCTTTTTCAATATTATTGAAGCATT
TATCAGGGTTATTGTCTCATGAGCGGATACATATTTGAATGTATTTAGAAAAATAAACAAATAGGGGTTC
CGCGCACATTTCCCCGAAAAGTGCCACCTGACGTC
Features (pLannotate 1.2.2; 16 found; start..end, strand, type, name):
    160..176     +  promoter       minP (fragment): minimal TATA-box promoter with low basal activity
    218..892     +  CDS            DsRed-Express2: DsRed-Express2 is a basic (constitutively fluorescent) orange fluorescent protein published in 2008, derived from Discosoma sp.. It is reported to be a rapidly-maturing protein.
    946..1057    +  polyA_signal   bGH poly(A) signal: bovine growth hormone polyadenylation signal
   1542..1567    -  misc_feature   MCS (fragment): pBluescript multiple cloning site
   1939..2367    +  rep_origin     f1 ori (sequence partly withheld): f1 bacteriophage origin of replication; arrow indicates direction of (+) strand synthesis
   2372..2394    +  promoter       SV40 promoter (fragment): SV40 enhancer and early promoter
   2395..2586    +  promoter       SV40 promoter: SV40 early promoter
   2613..2711    +  CDS            ble (fragment): BLE_KLEPN - Experimental evidence at protein level: Swiss-Prot protein existence level 1. Binding protein with a strong affinity to the bleomycin family of antibiotics. Binds to CL990; an antimitotic-antibiotic compound. From Klebsiella pneumoniae.
   2706..2827    +  polyA_signal   SV40 poly(A) signal: SV40 polyadenylation signal
   2900..2916    -  protein_bind   lac operator: The lac repressor binds to the lac operator to inhibit transcription in E. coli. This inhibition can be relieved by adding lactose or isopropyl-β-D-thiogalactopyranoside (IPTG). lac repressor encoded by lacI
   2924..2954    -  promoter       lac promoter: promoter for the E. coli lac operon
   2969..2990    -  protein_bind   CAP binding site: CAP binding activates transcription in the presence of cAMP. E. coli catabolite activator protein
   3003..3095    -  CDS            lacI (fragment): lac repressor; lacI; The lac repressor binds to the lac operator to inhibit transcription in E. coli. This inhibition can be relieved by adding lactose or isopropyl-β-D-thiogalactopyranoside (IPTG).
   3278..3866    -  rep_origin     ori: high-copy-number ColE1/pMB1/pBR322/pUC origin of replication
   4037..4897    -  CDS            AmpR: β-lactamase; bla; confers resistance to ampicillin, carbenicillin, and related antibiotics
   4898..5002    -  promoter       AmpR promoter: bla
