[The description below was written by a language model from this plasmid's Addgene catalogue record and pLannotate feature annotations shown in this document.]
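Description:
L4437 x6TRE (cJun and AP-1) Ben DsRed-Express2 in TUPV1 is a roughly 5 kb mammalian expression plasmid for synthetic biology, carrying a fluorescent transcriptional reporter in the TUPV1 backbone. It is propagated in E. coli as a high-copy plasmid through a ColE1/pUC-type origin and selected with ampicillin via the AmpR (β-lactamase) gene and its native promoter. An f1 bacteriophage origin is also present, along with leftover lac promoter/operator, CAP site and lacI fragments that appear to be backbone remnants with no stated role. Downstream of an SV40 early promoter, the annotation finds only a short fragment of a bleomycin-family resistance gene followed by an SV40 poly(A) signal. The plasmid therefore does not appear to encode an intact mammalian selection marker, which is consistent with transient transfection use, although the record does not say this explicitly.

The payload is a synthetic inducible promoter made of six AP-1 binding sites (TPA response elements, hence "x6TRE") placed upstream of the YB_TATA minimal promoter. The automated annotation detects only a short minimal TATA-box fragment here and does not label the binding sites themselves. This promoter drives DsRed-Express2, a rapidly maturing Discosoma-derived fluorescent protein, and the transcript is terminated by a bovine growth hormone polyadenylation signal. Because the minimal promoter has low basal activity, fluorescence should depend on cJun/AP-1 binding to the upstream sites. The construct thus reads out activation of this transcription factor pathway in mammalian cells. It was deposited in connection with work converting natural cytokine receptors into orthogonal synthetic biosensors.
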