Addgene plasmid #244197: L4437 x6TRE (cJun and AP-1) Ben DsRed-Express2 in TUPV1
Purpose: Expression of a DsRed-Express2 reporter under a cJun-responsive promoter (AP-1 binding sites)
Depositing lab: Joshua Leonard. Depositing organization: Northwestern University. Publication: Conversion of natural cytokine receptors into orthogonal synthetic biosensors. Edelstein HI, Cosio A, Ezekiel ML, Corcoran WK, Morris AH, Leonard JN. Nat Chem Biol. 2025 Aug 22:10.1038/s41589-025-01986-1. doi: 10.1038/s41589-025-01986-1. PubMed 40846994.
Backbone
  Vector backbone: TUPV1
  Vector type: Mammalian Expression, Synthetic Biology
Growth in bacteria
  Bacterial resistance: Ampicillin, 100 μg/mL
  Growth temperature: 37°C
  Growth strain: DH5alpha
  Copy number: High Copy
Gene/Insert
  Gene/Insert name: cJun responsive promoter (6 AP-1 binding sites + YB_TATA), dsRedExpress2 reporter
  Species: Synthetic
  Cloning method: Restriction Enzyme; 5′ cloning site Unknown (unknown if destroyed)
Terms and licenses: Academic/Nonprofit Terms; Industry Terms: Not Available to Industry
Depositor comments: Please visit https://doi.org/10.1101/2024.03.23.586421 for bioRxiv preprint.
How to cite: L4437 x6TRE (cJun and AP-1) Ben DsRed-Express2 in TUPV1 was a gift from Joshua Leonard (Addgene plasmid # 244197 ; http://n2t.net/addgene:244197 ; RRID:Addgene_244197)
